Addgene plasmid #204171: pRegev_S4.39U>G
Purpose: pRegev_S4 with single mutation that disrupts secondary structure.
Depositing lab: Oded Regev. Depositing organization: New York University. Publication: Deciphering RNA splicing logic with interpretable machine learning. Liao SE, Sudarshan M, Regev O. Proc Natl Acad Sci U S A. 2023 Oct 10;120(41):e2221165120. doi: 10.1073/pnas.2221165120. Epub 2023 Oct 5. PubMed 37796983.
Backbone
  Vector backbone: pRegev_ExonSkip_LandingPad
  Backbone manufacturer: Regev Group (NYU)
  Total vector size (bp): 8612
  Vector type: Mammalian Expression, Synthetic Biology
  Selectable markers: Zeocin
Growth in bacteria
  Bacterial resistance: Ampicillin, 100 μg/mL
  Growth temperature: 37°C
  Growth strain: DH5alpha
  Copy number: Unknown
Gene/Insert
  Gene/Insert name: Exon S4 with 39U>G mutation in beta globin splicing minigene
  Species: Synthetic
  Insert size (bp): 76
  Mutation: 39U>G mutation
  Promoter: Truncated CAG
  Cloning method: Gibson Cloning
  Sequencing primers: 5′ T7; 3′ BGH Reverse
Resource information
  A portion of this plasmid was derived from a plasmid made by: Minigene design from Kristen Lynch (SA Smith and KW Lynch, "Cell-based splicing of minigenes." (2014)). Backbone design modified from Georg Seelig (AB Rosenberg et al, "Learning the sequence determinants of alternative splicing from millions of random sequences." (2015)).
Terms and licenses: Academic/Nonprofit Terms; Industry Terms: Not Available to Industry
How to cite: pRegev_S4.39U>G was a gift from Oded Regev (Addgene plasmid # 204171 ; http://n2t.net/addgene:204171 ; RRID:Addgene_204171)
