[The description below was written by a language model from this plasmid's Addgene catalogue record and pLannotate feature annotations shown in this document.]
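Description:
pRegev_S4.39U>G is a mammalian expression plasmid of about 8.6 kb that carries a splicing reporter minigene. It is built on the pRegev_ExonSkip_LandingPad backbone. The plasmid is propagated in E. coli through a high-copy ColE1/pUC-type origin with ampicillin selection (AmpR under its own promoter), and it also contains an f1 phage origin. For selection in mammalian cells it has a Zeocin resistance cassette in which BleoR is driven by the SV40 early promoter, with an EM7 bacterial promoter upstream and an SV40 poly(A) signal downstream.

The payload is a three-exon beta-globin minigene. A 76 bp synthetic middle exon, S4, sits between beta-globin intron sequences and is flanked by HBB-derived first and last exons. The annotation software matches these exons to primate HBB entries, which simply reflects beta-globin homology. Transcription comes from a truncated CAG promoter, annotated as the chicken β-actin promoter plus chimeric intron, and ends at a bGH poly(A) signal. A T7 promoter and the bGH region serve as sequencing primer sites on either side of the minigene. This variant differs from the parental pRegev_S4 by a single 39U>G substitution in the test exon, which is intended to disrupt an RNA secondary structure. Comparing the two constructs shows how that structure affects exon inclusion versus skipping.

A separate EF-1α promoter drives EGFP in the opposite orientation, presumably as a marker for transfected cells, although the record does not state its role. The construct was made for a study that used interpretable machine learning to decipher the sequence and structural rules of splicing.
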