Features (pLannotate 1.2.2; 25 found; start..end, strand, type, name):
     44..763     -  CDS            EGFP: the original enhanced GFP (Yang et al., 1996) mammalian codon-optimized
    771..1949    -  promoter       EF-1α promoter: strong constitutive promoter for human elongation factor EF-1α
   1980..2257    +  promoter       chicken β-actin promoter: No description available
   2258..3231    +  intron         chimeric intron: chimera between introns from chicken β-actin and rabbit β-globin
   3247..3265    +  promoter       T7 promoter: promoter for bacteriophage T7 RNA polymerase
   3297..3392    +  CDS            HBB (fragment): HBB_GORGO - Experimental evidence at protein level: Swiss-Prot protein existence level 1. Involved in oxygen transport from the lung to the various peripheral tissues. From Gorilla gorilla gorilla (Western lowland gorilla).
   3393..3479    +  intron         chimeric intron (fragment): chimera between introns from human β-globin and immunoglobulin heavy chain genes
   3598..3680    +  intron         β-globin intron (fragment): internally truncated intron from human β-globin
   4051..4441    +  intron         β-globin intron (fragment): internally truncated intron from human β-globin
   4445..4567    +  CDS            HBB: HBB_COLGU - Experimental evidence at transcript level: Swiss-Prot protein existence level 2. Involved in oxygen transport from the lung to the various peripheral tissues. From Colobus guereza (Mantled guereza) (Eastern black-and-white colobus monkey).
   4637..4861    +  polyA_signal   bGH poly(A) signal: bovine growth hormone polyadenylation signal
   4865..4886    +  promoter       SV40 promoter (fragment): SV40 enhancer and early promoter
   4907..5335    +  rep_origin     f1 ori (sequence partly withheld): f1 bacteriophage origin of replication; arrow indicates direction of (+) strand synthesis
   5349..5678    +  promoter       SV40 promoter: SV40 enhancer and early promoter
   5726..5773    +  promoter       EM7 promoter: synthetic bacterial promoter&nbsp
   5792..6166    +  CDS            BleoR: antibiotic-binding protein; Sh ble from Streptoalloteichus hindustanus; confers resistance to bleomycin, phleomycin, and Zeocin™
   6176..6301    +  CDS            ble (fragment): BLE_KLEPN - Experimental evidence at protein level: Swiss-Prot protein existence level 1. Binding protein with a strong affinity to the bleomycin family of antibiotics. Binds to CL990; an antimitotic-antibiotic compound. From Klebsiella pneumoniae.
   6296..6417    +  polyA_signal   SV40 poly(A) signal: SV40 polyadenylation signal
   6490..6506    -  protein_bind   lac operator: The lac repressor binds to the lac operator to inhibit transcription in E. coli. This inhibition can be relieved by adding lactose or isopropyl-β-D-thiogalactopyranoside (IPTG). lac repressor encoded by lacI
   6514..6544    -  promoter       lac promoter: promoter for the E. coli lac operon
   6559..6580    -  protein_bind   CAP binding site: CAP binding activates transcription in the presence of cAMP. E. coli catabolite activator protein
   6593..6685    -  CDS            lacI (fragment): lac repressor; lacI; The lac repressor binds to the lac operator to inhibit transcription in E. coli. This inhibition can be relieved by adding lactose or isopropyl-β-D-thiogalactopyranoside (IPTG).
   6868..7456    -  rep_origin     ori: high-copy-number ColE1/pMB1/pBR322/pUC origin of replication
   7627..8487    -  CDS            AmpR: β-lactamase; bla; confers resistance to ampicillin, carbenicillin, and related antibiotics
   8488..8592    -  promoter       AmpR promoter: bla
>Addgene plasmid #204171 | pRegev_S4.39U>G | addgene full sequence | sequence record 405446 | Addgene NGS Result
CCACCTGACGTCGACGGATCGGGAGATCCCAGTGTGGTGGTACTTACTTGTACAGCTCGTCCATGCCGAG
AGTGATCCCGGCGGCGGTCACGAACTCCAGCAGGACCATGTGATCGCGCTTCTCGTTGGGGTCTTTGCTC
AGGGCGGACTGGGTGCTCAGGTAGTGGTTGTCGGGCAGCAGCACGGGGCCGTCGCCGATGGGGGTGTTCT
GCTGGTAGTGGTCGGCGAGCTGCACGCTGCCGTCCTCGATGTTGTGGCGGATCTTGAAGTTCGCCTTGAT
GCCGTTCTTCTGCTTGTCGGCCATGATATAGACGTTGTGGCTGTTGTAGTTGTACTCCAGCTTGTGCCCC
AGGATGTTGCCGTCCTCCTTGAAGTCGATGCCCTTCAGCTCGATGCGGTTCACCAGGGTGTCGCCCTCGA
ACTTCACCTCGGCGCGGGTCTTGTAGTTGCCGTCGTCCTTGAAGAAGATGGTGCGCTCCTGGACGTAGCC
TTCGGGCATGGCGGACTTGAAGAAGTCGTGCTGCTTCATGTGGTCGGGGTAGCGGCTGAAGCACTGCACG
CCGTAGGTCAGGGTGGTCACGAGGGTGGGCCAGGGCACGGGCAGCTTGCCGGTGGTGCAGATGAACTTCA
GGGTCAGCTTGCCGTAGGTGGCATCGCCCTCGCCCTCGCCAGACACGCTGAACTTGTGGCCGTTTACGTC
GCCGTCCAGCTCGACCAGGATGGGCACCACCCCGGTGAACAGCTCCTCGCCCTTGCTCACCATGGTGGCC
TCACGACACCTGAAATGGAAGAAAAAAACTTTGAACCACTGTCTGAGGCTTGAGAATGAACCAAGATCCA
AACTCAAAAAGGGCAAATTCCAAGGAGAATTACATCAAGTGCCAAGCTGGCCTAACTTCAGTCTCCACCC
ACTCAGTGTGGGGAAACTCCATCGCATAAAACCCCTCCCCCCAACCTAAAGACGACGTACTCCAAAAGCT
CGAGAACTAATCGAGGTGCCTGGACGGCGCCCGGTACTCCGTGGAGTCACATGAAGCGACGGCTGAGGAC
GGAAAGGCCCTTTTCCTTTGTGTGGGTGACTCACCCGCCCGCTCTCCCGAGCGCCGCGTCCTCCATTTTG
AGCTCCCTGCAGCAGGGCCGGGAAGCGGCCATCTTTCCGCTCACGCAACTGGTGCCGACCGGGCCAGCCT
TGCCGCCCAGGGCGGGGCGATACACGGCGGCGCGAGGCCAGGCACCAGAGCAGGCCGGCCAGCTTGAGAC
TACCCCCGTCCGATTCTCGGTGGCCGCGCTCGCAGGCCCCGCCTCGCCGAACATGTGCGCTGGGACGCAC
GGGCCCCGTCGCCGCCCGCGGCCCCAAAAACCGAAATACCAGTGTGCAGATCTTGGCCCGCATTTACAAG
ACTATCTTGCCAGAAAAAAAGCGTCGCAGCAGGTCATCAAAAATTTTAAATGGCTAGAGACTTATCGAAA
GCAGCGAGACAGGCGCGAAGGTGCCACCAGATTCGCACGCGGCGGCCCCAGCGCCCAGGCCAGGCCTCAA
CTCAAGCACGAGGCGAAGGGGCTCCTTAAGCGCAAGGCCTCGAACTCTCCCACCCACTTCCAACCCGAAG
CTCGGGATCAAGAATCACGTACTGCAGCCAGGTGGAAGTAATTCAAGGCACGCAAGGGCCATAACCCGTA
AAGAGGCCAGGCCCGCGGGAACCACACACGGCACTTACCTGTGTTCTGGCGGCAAACCCGTTGCGAAAAA
GAACGTTCACGGCGACTACTGCACTTATATACGGTTCTCCCCCACCCTCGGGAAAAAGGCGGAGCCAGTA
CACGACATCACTTTCCCAGTTTACCCCGCGCCACCTTCTCTAGGCACCGGTTCAATTGCCGACCCCTCCC
CCCAACTTCTCGGGGACTGTGGGCGATGTGCGCTCTGCCCACTGACGGGCACCGGAGCCTACGTAGGAAT
TAATTCGCCAGCACAGTGGTCGAGGTGAGCCCCACGTTCTGCTTCACTCTCCCCATCTCCCCCCCCTCCC
CACCCCCAATTTTGTATTTATTTATTTTTTAATTATTTTGTGCAGCGATGGGGGCGGGGGGGGGGGGGGG
GCGCGCGCCAGGCGGGGCGGGGCGGGGCGAGGGGCGGGGCGGGGCGAGGCGGAGAGGTGCGGCGGCAGCC
AATCAGAGCGGCGCGCTCCGAAAGTTTCCTTTTATGGCGAGGCGGCGGCGGCGGCGGCCCTATAAAAAGC
GAAGCGCGCGGCGGGCGGGAGTCGCTGCGCGCTGCCTTCGCCCCGTGCCCCGCTCCGCCGCCGCCTCGCG
CCGCCCGCCCCGGCTCTGACTGACCGCGTTACTCCCACAGGTGAGCGGGCGGGACGGCCCTTCTCCTCCG
GGCTGTAATTAGCGCTTGGTTTAATGACGGCTTGTTTCTTTTCTGTGGCTGCGTGAAAGCCTTGAGGGGC
TCCGGGAGGGCCCTTTGTGCGGGGGGAGCGGCTCGGGGGGTGCGTGCGTGTGTGTGTGCGTGGGGAGCGC
CGCGTGCGGCTCCGCGCTGCCCGGCGGCTGTGAGCGCTGCGGGCGCGGCGCGGGGCTTTGTGCGCTCCGC
AGTGTGCGCGAGGGGAGCGCGGCCGGGGGCGGTGCCCCGCGGTGCGGGGGGGGCTGCGAGGGGAACAAAG
GCTGCGTGCGGGGTGTGTGCGTGGGGGGGTGAGCAGGGGGTGTGGGCGCGTCGGTCGGGCTGCAACCCCC
CCTGCACCCCCCTCCCCGAGTTGCTGAGCACGGCCCGGCTTCGGGTGCGGGGCTCCGTACGGGGCGTGGC
GCGGGGCTCGCCGTGCCGGGCGGGGGGTGGCGGCAGGTGGGGGTGCCGGGCGGGGCGGGGCCGCCTCGGG
CCGGGGAGGGCTCGGGGGAGGGGCGCGGCGGCCCCCGGAGCGCCGGCGGCTGTCGAGGCGCGGCGAGCCG
CAGCCATTGCCTTTTATGGTAATCGTGCGAGAGGGCGCAGGGACTTCCTTTGTCCCAAATCTGTGCGGAG
CCGAAATCTGGGAGGCGCCGCCGCACCCCCTCTAGCGGGCGCGGGGCGAAGCGGTGCGGCGCCGGCAGGA
AGGAAATGGGCGGGGAGGGCCTTCGTGCGTCGCCGCGCCGCCGTCCCCTTCTCCCTCTCCAGCCTCGGGG
CTGTCCGCGGGGGGACGGCTGCCTTCGGGGGGGACGGGGCAGGGCGGGGTTCGGCTTCTGGCGTGTGACC
GGCGGCTCTAGCGTTTAAACTTAAGCTAATACGACTCACTATAGGGAGCTTGGTACCGCAACCTCAAACA
GACACCATGGTGCACCTGACTCCTGAGGAGAAGTCTGCCGTTACTGCCCTGTGGGGCAAGGTGAACGTGG
ATGAAGTTGGTGGTGAGGCCCTGGGCAGGTTGGTATCAAGGTTACAAGACAGGTTTAAGGAGACCAATAG
AAACTGGGCATATGGAGACAGAGAAGACTCTTGGGTTTCTGATAGGCACTGACTCTCTCTGCCTATGTCT
TTCTCTGCCATCCAGGTTAGATCAGAACACCCACTACATCATGGCCACGCGCCGGGCACTACGCCAGGGT
CTAAAGACCAATCCATTCCAGGTCTGACTATGGGACCCTTGATGTTTTCTTTCCCCTTCTTTTCTATGGT
TAAGTTCATGTCATAGGAAGGGGAGAAGTAACAGGGTACAGTTTAGAATGGGAAACAGACGAATGATTGC
ATCAGTGTGGAAGTCTCAGGATCGTTTTAGTTTCTTTTATTTGCTGTTCATAACAATTGTTTTCTTTTGT
TTAATTCTTGCTTTCTTTTTTTTTCTTCTCCGCAATTTTTACTATTATACTTAATGCCTTAACATTGTGT
ATAACAAAAGGAAATATCTCTGAGATACATTAAGTAACTTAAAAAAAAACTTTACACAGTCTGCCTAGTA
CATTACTATTTGGAATATATGTGTGCTTATTTGCATATTCATAATCTCCCTACTTTATTTTCTTTTATTT
TTAATTGATACATAATCATTATACATATTTATGGGTTAAAGTGTAATGTTTTAATATCGATACACATATT
GACCAAATCAGGGTAATTTTGCATTTGTAATTTTAAAAAATGCTTTCTTCTTTTAATATACTTTTTTGTT
TATCTTATTTCTAATACTTTCCCTAATCTCTTTCTTTCAGGGCAATAATGATACAATGTATCATGCCTCT
TTGCACCATTCTAAAGAATAACAGTGATAATTTCTGGGTTAAGGCAATAGCAATATTTCTGCATATAAAT
ATTTCTGCATATAAATTGTAACTGATGTAAGAGGTTTCATATTGCTAATAGCAGCTACAATCCAGCTACC
ATTCTGCTTTTATTTTATGGTTGGGATAAGGCTGGATTATTCTGAGTCCAAGCTAGGCCCTTTTGCTAAT
CATGTTCATACCTCTTATCTTCCTCCCACAGCTCCTGGGCAACGTGCTGGTCTGTGTGCTGGCCCATCAC
TTTGGCAAAGAATTCACCCCACCAGTGCAGGCTGCCTATCAGAAAGTGGTGGCTGGTGTGGCTAATGCCC
TGGCCCACAAGTATCACTAAGCTCGCTCTAGACTAGACGATTAAATTACATTATAGGGCCCGTTTAAACC
CGCTGATCAGCCTCGACTGTGCCTTCTAGTTGCCAGCCATCTGTTGTTTGCCCCTCCCCCGTGCCTTCCT
TGACCCTGGAAGGTGCCACTCCCACTGTCCTTTCCTAATAAAATGAGGAAATTGCATCGCATTGTCTGAG
TAGGTGTCATTCTATTCTGGGGGGTGGGGTGGGGCAGGACAGCAAGGGGGAGGATTGGGAAGACAATAGC
AGGCATGCTGGGGATGCGGTGGGCTCTATGGCTTCTGAGGCGGAAAGAACCAGCTGGGGCTCTAGGGGGT
ATCCCC
[124 nt withheld, positions 4907-5030]
C
[91 nt withheld, positions 5032-5122]
A
[49 nt withheld, positions 5124-5172]
CCTTTGACGTTGGAGTCCACGTTCTTT
[37 nt withheld, positions 5200-5236]
ACCCTATCTCGGTCTATTCTTTTGATTTATAAGGGATTTTGCCGATTTCGGCCTATTGGTTAAAAAATGA
GCTGATTTAACAAAAATTTAACGCGAATTAATTCTGTGGAATGTGTGTCAGTTAGGGTGTGGAAAGTCCC
CAGGCTCCCCAGCAGGCAGAAGTATGCAAAGCATGCATCTCAATTAGTCAGCAACCAGGTGTGGAAAGTC
CCCAGGCTCCCCAGCAGGCAGAAGTATGCAAAGCATGCATCTCAATTAGTCAGCAACCATAGTCCCGCCC
CTAACTCCGCCCATCCCGCCCCTAACTCCGCCCAGTTCCGCCCATTCTCCGCCCCATGGCTGACTAATTT
TTTTTATTTATGCAGAGGCCGAGGCCGCCTCTGCCTCTGAGCTATTCCAGAAGTAGTGAGGAGGCTTTTT
TGGAGGCCTAGGCTTTTGCAAAAAGCTCCCGGGAGCTTGTATATCCATTTTCGGATCTGATCAGCACGTG
TTGACAATTAATCATCGGCATAGTATATCGGCATAGTATAATACGACAAGGTGAGGAACTAAACCATGGC
CAAGTTGACCAGTGCCGTTCCGGTGCTCACCGCGCGCGACGTCGCCGGAGCGGTCGAGTTCTGGACCGAC
CGGCTCGGGTTCTCCCGGGACTTCGTGGAGGACGACTTCGCCGGTGTGGTCCGGGACGACGTGACCCTGT
TCATCAGCGCGGTCCAGGACCAGGTGGTGCCGGACAACACCCTGGCCTGGGTGTGGGTGCGCGGCCTGGA
CGAGCTGTACGCCGAGTGGTCGGAGGTCGTGTCCACGAACTTCCGGGACGCCTCCGGGCCGGCCATGACC
GAGATCGGCGAGCAGCCGTGGGGGCGGGAGTTCGCCCTGCGCGACCCGGCCGGCAACTGCGTGCACTTCG
TGGCCGAGGAGCAGGACTGACACGTGCTACGAGATTTCGATTCCACCGCCGCCTTCTATGAAAGGTTGGG
CTTCGGAATCGTTTTCCGGGACGCCGGCTGGATGATCCTCCAGCGCGGGGATCTCATGCTGGAGTTCTTC
GCCCACCCCAACTTGTTTATTGCAGCTTATAATGGTTACAAATAAAGCAATAGCATCACAAATTTCACAA
ATAAAGCATTTTTTTCACTGCATTCTAGTTGTGGTTTGTCCAAACTCATCAATGTATCTTATCATGTCTG
TATACCGTCGACCTCTAGCTAGAGCTTGGCGTAATCATGGTCATAGCTGTTTCCTGTGTGAAATTGTTAT
CCGCTCACAATTCCACACAACATACGAGCCGGAAGCATAAAGTGTAAAGCCTGGGGTGCCTAATGAGTGA
GCTAACTCACATTAATTGCGTTGCGCTCACTGCCCGCTTTCCAGTCGGGAAACCTGTCGTGCCAGCTGCA
TTAATGAATCGGCCAACGCGCGGGGAGAGGCGGTTTGCGTATTGGGCGCTCTTCCGCTTCCTCGCTCACT
GACTCGCTGCGCTCGGTCGTTCGGCTGCGGCGAGCGGTATCAGCTCACTCAAAGGCGGTAATACGGTTAT
CCACAGAATCAGGGGATAACGCAGGAAAGAACATGTGAGCAAAAGGCCAGCAAAAGGCCAGGAACCGTAA
AAAGGCCGCGTTGCTGGCGTTTTTCCATAGGCTCCGCCCCCCTGACGAGCATCACAAAAATCGACGCTCA
AGTCAGAGGTGGCGAAACCCGACAGGACTATAAAGATACCAGGCGTTTCCCCCTGGAAGCTCCCTCGTGC
GCTCTCCTGTTCCGACCCTGCCGCTTACCGGATACCTGTCCGCCTTTCTCCCTTCGGGAAGCGTGGCGCT
TTCTCATAGCTCACGCTGTAGGTATCTCAGTTCGGTGTAGGTCGTTCGCTCCAAGCTGGGCTGTGTGCAC
GAACCCCCCGTTCAGCCCGACCGCTGCGCCTTATCCGGTAACTATCGTCTTGAGTCCAACCCGGTAAGAC
ACGACTTATCGCCACTGGCAGCAGCCACTGGTAACAGGATTAGCAGAGCGAGGTATGTAGGCGGTGCTAC
AGAGTTCTTGAAGTGGTGGCCTAACTACGGCTACACTAGAAGAACAGTATTTGGTATCTGCGCTCTGCTG
AAGCCAGTTACCTTCGGAAAAAGAGTTGGTAGCTCTTGATCCGGCAAACAAACCACCGCTGGTAGCGGTG
GTTTTTTTGTTTGCAAGCAGCAGATTACGCGCAGAAAAAAAGGATCTCAAGAAGATCCTTTGATCTTTTC
TACGGGGTCTGACGCTCAGTGGAACGAAAACTCACGTTAAGGGATTTTGGTCATGAGATTATCAAAAAGG
ATCTTCACCTAGATCCTTTTAAATTAAAAATGAAGTTTTAAATCAATCTAAAGTATATATGAGTAAACTT
GGTCTGACAGTTACCAATGCTTAATCAGTGAGGCACCTATCTCAGCGATCTGTCTATTTCGTTCATCCAT
AGTTGCCTGACTCCCCGTCGTGTAGATAACTACGATACGGGAGGGCTTACCATCTGGCCCCAGTGCTGCA
ATGATACCGCGAGACCCACGCTCACCGGCTCCAGATTTATCAGCAATAAACCAGCCAGCCGGAAGGGCCG
AGCGCAGAAGTGGTCCTGCAACTTTATCCGCCTCCATCCAGTCTATTAATTGTTGCCGGGAAGCTAGAGT
AAGTAGTTCGCCAGTTAATAGTTTGCGCAACGTTGTTGCCATTGCTACAGGCATCGTGGTGTCACGCTCG
TCGTTTGGTATGGCTTCATTCAGCTCCGGTTCCCAACGATCAAGGCGAGTTACATGATCCCCCATGTTGT
GCAAAAAAGCGGTTAGCTCCTTCGGTCCTCCGATCGTTGTCAGAAGTAAGTTGGCCGCAGTGTTATCACT
CATGGTTATGGCAGCACTGCATAATTCTCTTACTGTCATGCCATCCGTAAGATGCTTTTCTGTGACTGGT
GAGTACTCAACCAAGTCATTCTGAGAATAGTGTATGCGGCGACCGAGTTGCTCTTGCCCGGCGTCAATAC
GGGATAATACCGCGCCACATAGCAGAACTTTAAAAGTGCTCATCATTGGAAAACGTTCTTCGGGGCGAAA
ACTCTCAAGGATCTTACCGCTGTTGAGATCCAGTTCGATGTAACCCACTCGTGCACCCAACTGATCTTCA
GCATCTTTTACTTTCACCAGCGTTTCTGGGTGAGCAAAAACAGGAAGGCAAAATGCCGCAAAAAAGGGAA
TAAGGGCGACACGGAAATGTTGAATACTCATACTCTTCCTTTTTCAATATTATTGAAGCATTTATCAGGG
TTATTGTCTCATGAGCGGATACATATTTGAATGTATTTAGAAAAATAAACAAATAGGGGTTCCGCGCACA
TTTCCCCGAAAAGTG
