>Addgene plasmid #204171 | pRegev_S4.39U>G | depositor partial sequence | sequence record 398319 | Exon S4 with 39U>G mutation
GTTAGATCAGAACACCCACTACATCATGGCCACGCGCCGGGCACTACGCCAGGGTCTAAAGACCAATCCA
TTCCAG
